>Addgene plasmid #251502 | T7_MBP_TEV_ISCro4_6xHis_T7_term | addgene full sequence | sequence record 498945 | Addgene NGS Result
CGGGATCTCGACGCTCTCCCTTATGCGACTCCTGCATTAGGAAGCAGCCCAGTAGTAGGTTGAGGCCGTT
GAGCACCGCCGCCGCAAGGAATGGTGCATGCAAGGAGATGGCGCCCAACAGTCCCCCGGCCACGGGGCCT
GCCACCATACCCACGCCGAAACAAGCGCTCATGAGCCCGAAGTGGCGAGCCCGATCTTCCCCATCGGTGA
TGTCGGCGATATAGGCGCCAGCAACCGCACCTGTGGCGCCGGTGATGCCGGCCACGATGCGTCCGGCGTA
GAGGATCGAGATCTCGATCCCGCGAAATTAATACGACTCACTATAGGGGAATTGTGAGCGGATAACAATT
CCCCTCTGGATCCTTTGTTTAACTTTAAGAAGGAGATATACCATGAAAATCGAAGAAGGTAAACTGGTAA
TCTGGATTAACGGCGATAAAGGCTATAACGGTCTCGCTGAAGTCGGTAAGAAATTCGAGAAAGATACCGG
AATTAAAGTCACCGTTGAGCATCCGGATAAACTGGAAGAGAAATTCCCACAGGTTGCGGCAACTGGCGAT
GGCCCTGACATTATCTTCTGGGCACACGACCGCTTTGGTGGCTACGCTCAATCTGGCCTGTTGGCTGAAA
TCACCCCGGACAAAGCGTTCCAGGACAAGCTGTATCCGTTTACCTGGGATGCCGTACGTTACAACGGCAA
GCTGATTGCTTACCCGATCGCTGTTGAAGCGTTATCGCTGATTTATAACAAAGATCTGCTGCCGAACCCG
CCAAAAACCTGGGAAGAGATCCCGGCGCTGGATAAAGAACTGAAAGCGAAAGGTAAGAGCGCGCTGATGT
TCAACCTGCAAGAACCGTACTTCACCTGGCCGCTGATTGCTGCTGACGGGGGTTATGCGTTCAAGTATGA
AAACGGCAAGTACGACATTAAAGACGTGGGCGTGGATAACGCTGGCGCGAAAGCGGGTCTGACCTTCCTG
GTTGACCTGATTAAAAACAAACACATGAATGCAGACACCGATTACTCCATCGCAGAAGCTGCCTTTAATA
AAGGCGAAACAGCGATGACCATCAACGGCCCGTGGGCATGGTCCAACATCGACACCAGCAAAGTGAATTA
TGGTGTAACGGTACTGCCGACCTTCAAGGGTCAACCATCCAAACCGTTCGTTGGCGTGCTGAGCGCAGGT
ATTAACGCCGCCAGTCCGAACAAAGAGCTGGCAAAAGAGTTCCTCGAAAACTATCTGCTGACTGATGAAG
GTCTGGAAGCGGTTAATAAAGACAAACCGCTGGGTGCCGTAGCGCTGAAGTCTTACGAGGAAGAGTTGGC
GAAAGATCCACGTATTGCCGCCACTATGGAAAACGCCCAGAAAGGTGAAATCATGCCGAACATCCCGCAG
ATGTCCGCTTTCTGGTATGCCGTGCGTACTGCGGTGATCAACGCCGCCAGCGGTCGTCAGACTGTCGATG
AAGCCCTGAAAGACGCGCAGACTAATTCGAGCTCGAACAACAACAACAATAACAATAACAACAACCTCGG
GATCGAGGAAAACCTGTACTTCCAA
[1023 nt withheld, positions 1566-2588]
TGAGATCCGGCTGCTAACAAAGCCCGAAAGGAAGCTGAGTTGGCTGCTGCCACCGCTGAGCAATAACTAG
CATAACCCCTTGGGGCCTCTAAACGGGTCTTGAGGGGTTTTTTGCTGAAAGGAGGAACTATATCCGGATT
GGCGAATGGG
[124 nt withheld, positions 2739-2862]
C
[91 nt withheld, positions 2864-2954]
A
[49 nt withheld, positions 2956-3004]
CCTTTGACGTTGGAGTCCACGTTCTTT
[37 nt withheld, positions 3032-3068]
ACCCTATCTCGGTCTATTCTTTTGATTTATAAGGGATTTTGCCGATTTCGGCCTATTGGTTAAAAAATGA
GCTGATTTAACAAAAATTTAACGCGAATTTTAACAAAATATTAACGCTTACAATTTAGGTGGCACTTTTC
GGGGAAATGTGCGCGGAACCCCTATTTGTTTATTTTTCTAAATACATTCAAATATGTATCCGCTCATGAG
ACAATAACCCTGATAAATGCTTCAATAATATTGAAAAAGGAAGAGTATGAGTATTCAACATTTCCGTGTC
GCCCTTATTCCCTTTTTTGCGGCATTTTGCCTTCCTGTTTTTGCTCACCCAGAAACGCTGGTGAAAGTAA
AAGATGCTGAAGATCAGTTGGGTGCACGAGTGGGTTACATCGAACTGGATCTCAACAGCGGTAAGATCCT
TGAGAGTTTTCGCCCCGAAGAACGTTTTCCAATGATGAGCACTTTTAAAGTTCTGCTATGTGGCGCGGTA
TTATCCCGTATTGACGCCGGGCAAGAGCAACTCGGTCGCCGCATACACTATTCTCAGAATGACTTGGTTG
AGTACTCACCAGTCACAGAAAAGCATCTTACGGATGGCATGACAGTAAGAGAATTATGCAGTGCTGCCAT
AACCATGAGTGATAACACTGCGGCCAACTTACTTCTGACAACGATCGGAGGACCGAAGGAGCTAACCGCT
TTTTTGCACAACATGGGGGATCATGTAACTCGCCTTGATCGTTGGGAACCGGAGCTGAATGAAGCCATAC
CAAACGACGAGCGTGACACCACGATGCCTGCAGCAATGGCAACAACGTTGCGCAAACTATTAACTGGCGA
ACTACTTACTCTAGCTTCCCGGCAACAATTAATAGACTGGATGGAGGCGGATAAAGTTGCAGGACCACTT
CTGCGCTCGGCCCTTCCGGCTGGCTGGTTTATTGCTGATAAATCTGGAGCCGGTGAGCGTGGGTCTCGCG
GTATCATTGCAGCACTGGGGCCAGATGGTAAGCCCTCCCGTATCGTAGTTATCTACACGACGGGGAGTCA
GGCAACTATGGATGAACGAAATAGACAGATCGCTGAGATAGGTGCCTCACTGATTAAGCATTGGTAACTG
TCAGACCAAGTTTACTCATATATACTTTAGATTGATTTAAAACTTCATTTTTAATTTAAAAGGATCTAGG
TGAAGATCCTTTTTGATAATCTCATGACCAAAATCCCTTAACGTGAGTTTTCGTTCCACTGAGCGTCAGA
CCCCGTAGAAAAGATCAAAGGATCTTCTTGAGATCCTTTTTTTCTGCGCGTAATCTGCTGCTTGCAAACA
AAAAAACCACCGCTACCAGCGGTGGTTTGTTTGCCGGATCAAGAGCTACCAACTCTTTTTCCGAAGGTAA
CTGGCTTCAGCAGAGCGCAGATACCAAATACTGTCCTTCTAGTGTAGCCGTAGTTAGGCCACCACTTCAA
GAACTCTGTAGCACCGCCTACATACCTCGCTCTGCTAATCCTGTTACCAGTGGCTGCTGCCAGTGGCGAT
AAGTCGTGTCTTACCGGGTTGGACTCAAGACGATAGTTACCGGATAAGGCGCAGCGGTCGGGCTGAACGG
GGGGTTCGTGCACACAGCCCAGCTTGGAGCGAACGACCTACACCGAACTGAGATACCTACAGCGTGAGCT
ATGAGAAAGCGCCACGCTTCCCGAAGGGAGAAAGGCGGACAGGTATCCGGTAAGCGGCAGGGTCGGAACA
GGAGAGCGCACGAGGGAGCTTCCAGGGGGAAACGCCTGGTATCTTTATAGTCCTGTCGGGTTTCGCCACC
TCTGACTTGAGCGTCGATTTTTGTGATGCTCGTCAGGGGGGCGGAGCCTATGGAAAAACGCCAGCAACGC
GGCCTTTTTACGGTTCCTGGCCTTTTGCTGGCCTTTTGCTCACATGTTCTTTCCTGCGTTATCCCCTGAT
TCTGTGGATAACCGTATTACCGCCTTTGAGTGAGCTGATACCGCTCGCCGCAGCCGAACGACCGAGCGCA
GCGAGTCAGTGAGCGAGGAAGCGGAAGAGCGCCTGATGCGGTATTTTCTCCTTACGCATCTGTGCGGTAT
TTCACACCGCAATGGTGCACTCTCAGTACAATCTGCTCTGATGCCGCATAGTTAAGCCAGTATACACTCC
GCTATCGCTACGTGACTGGGTCATGGCTGCGCCCCGACACCCGCCAACACCCGCTGACGCGCCCTGACGG
GCTTGTCTGCTCCCGGCATCCGCTTACAGACAAGCTGTGACCGTCTCCGGGAGCTGCATGTGTCAGAGGT
TTTCACCGTCATCACCGAAACGCGCGAGGCAGCTGCGGTAAAGCTCATCAGCGTGGTCGTGAAGCGATTC
ACAGATGTCTGCCTGTTCATCCGCGTCCAGCTCGTTGAGTTTCTCCAGAAGCGTTAATGTCTGGCTTCTG
ATAAAGCGGGCCATGTTAAGGGCGGTTTTTTCCTGTTTGGTCACTGATGCCTCCGTGTAAGGGGGATTTC
TGTTCATGGGGGTAATGATACCGATGAAACGAGAGAGGATGCTCACGATACGGGTTACTGATGATGAACA
TGCCCGGTTACTGGAACGTTGTGAGGGTAAACAACTGGCGGTATGGATGCGGCGGGACCAGAGAAAAATC
ACTCAGGGTCAATGCCAGCGCTTCGTTAATACAGATGTAGGTGTTCCACAGGGTAGCCAGCAGCATCCTG
CGATGCAGATCCGGAACATAATGGTGCAGGGCGCTGACTTCCGCGTTTCCAGACTTTACGAAACACGGAA
ACCGAAGACCATTCATGTTGTTGCTCAGGTCGCAGACGTTTTGCAGCAGCAGTCGCTTCACGTTCGCTCG
CGTATCGGTGATTCATTCTGCTAACCAGTAAGGCAACCCCGCCAGCCTAGCCGGGTCCTCAACGACAGGA
GCACGATCATGCGCACCCGTGGGGCCGCCATGCCGGCGATAATGGCCTGCTTCTCGCCGAAACGTTTGGT
GGCGGGACCAGTGACGAAGGCTTGAGCGAGGGCGTGCAAGATTCCGAATACCGCAAGCGACAGGCCGATC
ATCGTCGCGCTCCAGCGAAAGCGGTCCTCGCCGAAAATGACCCAGAGCGCTGCCGGCACCTGTCCTACGA
GTTGCATGATAAAGAAGACAGTCATAAGTGCGGCGACGATAGTCATGCCCCGCGCCCACCGGAAGGAGCT
GACTGGGTTGAAGGCTCTCAAGGGCATCGGTCGAGATCCCGGTGCCTAATGAGTGAGCTAACTTACATTA
ATTGCGTTGCGCTCACTGCCCGCTTTCCAGTCGGGAAACCTGTCGTGCCAGCTGCATTAATGAATCGGCC
AACGCGCGGGGAGAGGCGGTTTGCGTATTGGGCGCCAGGGTGGTTTTTCTTTTCACCAGTGAGACGGGCA
ACAGCTGATTGCCCTTCACCGCCTGGCCCTGAGAGAGTTGCAGCAAGCGGTCCACGCTGGTTTGCCCCAG
CAGGCGAAAATCCTGTTTGATGGTGGTTAACGGCGGGATATAACATGAGCTGTCTTCGGTATCGTCGTAT
CCCACTACCGAGATATCCGCACCAACGCGCAGCCCGGACTCGGTAATGGCGCGCATTGCGCCCAGCGCCA
TCTGATCGTTGGCAACCAGCATCGCAGTGGGAACGATGCCCTCATTCAGCATTTGCATGGTTTGTTGAAA
ACCGGACATGGCACTCCAGTCGCCTTCCCGTTCCGCTATCGGCTGAATTTGATTGCGAGTGAGATATTTA
TGCCAGCCAGCCAGACGCAGACGCGCCGAGACAGAACTTAATGGGCCCGCTAACAGCGCGATTTGCTGGT
GACCCAATGCGACCAGATGCTCCACGCCCAGTCGCGTACCGTCTTCATGGGAGAAAATAATACTGTTGAT
GGGTGTCTGGTCAGAGACATCAAGAAATAACGCCGGAACATTAGTGCAGGCAGCTTCCACAGCAATGGCA
TCCTGGTCATCCAGCGGATAGTTAATGATCAGCCCACTGACGCGTTGCGCGAGAAGATTGTGCACCGCCG
CTTTACAGGCTTCGACGCCGCTTCGTTCTACCATCGACACCACCACGCTGGCACCCAGTTGATCGGCGCG
AGATTTAATCGCCGCGACAATTTGCGACGGCGCGTGCAGGGCCAGACTGGAGGTGGCAACGCCAATCAGC
AACGACTGTTTGCCCGCCAGTTGTTGTGCCACGCGGTTGGGAATGTAATTCAGCTCCGCCATCGCCGCTT
CCACTTTTTCCCGCGTTTTCGCAGAAACGTGGCTGGCCTGGTTCACCACGCGGGAAACGGTCTGATAAGA
GACACCGGCATACTCTGCGACATCGTATAACGTTACTGGTTTCACATTCACCACCCTGAATTGACTCTCT
TCCGGGCGCTATCATGCCATACCGCGAAAGGTTTTGCGCCATTCGATGGTGTC
Features (pLannotate 1.2.2; 20 found; start..end, strand, type, name):
      8..287     -  CDS            TcR (fragment): tetracycline efflux protein; tet; confers resistance to tetracycline
    309..327     +  promoter       T7 promoter: promoter for bacteriophage T7 RNA polymerase
    328..352     +  protein_bind   lac operator: The lac repressor binds to the lac operator to inhibit transcription in E. coli. This inhibition can be relieved by adding lactose or isopropyl-β-D-thiogalactopyranoside (IPTG). lac repressor encoded by lacI
    364..386     +  RBS            RBS: efficient ribosome binding site from bacteriophage T7 gene 10 (Olins and Rangwala, 1989)
    393..1493    +  CDS            MBP: maltose binding protein from E. coli; malE (mutated); This version of the gene does not encode a signal sequence, so MBP will remain in the cytosol.
   1548..1564    +  CDS            TEV site (fragment): tobacco etch virus (TEV) protease recognition and cleavage site
   2571..2588    +  CDS            9xHis (fragment) (sequence withheld): 9xHis affinity tag
   2598..2647    +  CDS            SET1 (fragment): solubility-enhancement tag derived from T7 phage gene 10B
   2655..2702    +  terminator     T7 terminator: transcription terminator for bacteriophage T7 RNA polymerase
   2739..3167    +  rep_origin     f1 ori (sequence partly withheld): f1 bacteriophage origin of replication; arrow indicates direction of (+) strand synthesis
   3220..3324    +  promoter       AmpR promoter: bla
   3325..4185    +  CDS            AmpR: β-lactamase; bla; confers resistance to ampicillin, carbenicillin, and related antibiotics
   4356..4944    +  rep_origin     ori: high-copy-number ColE1/pMB1/pBR322/pUC origin of replication
   5130..5269    -  misc_feature   bom: basis of mobility region from pBR322
   5371..5562    -  CDS            rop: Rop protein, which maintains plasmids at low copy number; rop
   5579..5959    +  CDS            YPB1_ECOLX: Protein predicted: Swiss-Prot protein existence level 4. From Escherichia coli.
   6031..6322    -  CDS            TcR (fragment): tetracycline efflux protein; tet; confers resistance to tetracycline
   6337..6358    -  protein_bind   CAP binding site: CAP binding activates transcription in the presence of cAMP. E. coli catabolite activator protein
   6371..7453    -  CDS            lacI: lac repressor; lacI; The lac repressor binds to the lac operator to inhibit transcription in E. coli. This inhibition can be relieved by adding lactose or isopropyl-β-D-thiogalactopyranoside (IPTG).
   7454..7531    -  promoter       lacI promoter: lacI
