[The description below was written by a language model from this plasmid's Addgene catalogue record and pLannotate feature annotations shown in this document.]
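Description:
T7_MBP_TEV_ISCro4_6xHis_T7_term is a bacterial expression plasmid built on the pET-21(+) backbone for producing recombinant ISCro4, a bridge recombinase from Citrobacter rodentium, from a synthesised, E. coli codon-optimised coding sequence. The 7.5 kb plasmid replicates through a pBR322-type ColE1 origin accompanied by the rop gene and bom region, consistent with its catalogued low copy number. It is selected with ampicillin through the β-lactamase gene. An f1 origin is also present, and the annotated tetracycline-resistance fragments are nonfunctional remnants of the pBR322-derived backbone.

Expression is driven by a T7 promoter followed by a lac operator and the strong T7 gene 10 ribosome binding site. The plasmid also carries lacI, so transcription stays repressed until it is induced with IPTG in a host supplying T7 RNA polymerase. The open reading frame begins with a cytosolic maltose binding protein lacking its signal sequence, which serves as a solubility and affinity partner, followed by a TEV protease site that allows MBP to be removed after purification. The ISCro4 sequence itself is not annotated in the feature table, but it presumably occupies the roughly 1 kb unannotated gap between the TEV site and the C-terminal histidine tag. That tag is flagged as a partial match to a 9xHis feature, and its 18-nucleotide length fits the 6xHis in the construct name. A T7 terminator closes the cassette, and the short "SET1" hit just upstream of it is probably a match to backbone-derived T7 sequence rather than a deliberate tag. The protein is intended for purification, and the associated publication concerns RNA-guided bridge recombinases for genome editing in human cells.
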