Addgene plasmid #251502: T7_MBP_TEV_ISCro4_6xHis_T7_term
Purpose: Bacterial expression vector for producing recombinant ISCro4 (E. coli codon optimised)
Depositing lab: Martin Jinek. Depositing organization: University of Zurich. Publication: Programmable genome editing in human cells using RNA-guided bridge recombinases. Pelea O, Talas A, Carrera JF, Mathis N, van de Venn L, Yeh CD, Kulcsar PI, Marquart KF, Weber Y, Gerecke SE, Harvey-Seutcheu IF, Mailander D, Pfleiderer MM, Chanez C, Corn JE, Schwank G, Jinek M. Science. 2026 Feb 5:eadz1884. doi: 10.1126/science.adz1884. PubMed 41642947.
Backbone
  Vector backbone: pET-21(+)
  Vector type: Bacterial Expression
Growth in bacteria
  Bacterial resistance: Ampicillin, 100 μg/mL
  Growth temperature: 37°C
  Growth strain: DH5alpha
  Copy number: Low Copy
Gene/Insert
  Gene/Insert name: ISCro4 bridge recombinase
  Species: Citrobacter rodentium
  Mutation: NA
  Cloning method: Gene Synthesis
Terms and licenses: Academic/Nonprofit Terms; Industry Terms: Not Available to Industry
How to cite: T7_MBP_TEV_ISCro4_6xHis_T7_term was a gift from Martin Jinek (Addgene plasmid # 251502 ; http://n2t.net/addgene:251502 ; RRID:Addgene_251502)
